>Addgene plasmid #77916 | STK17A gRNA (BRDN0001149480) | addgene full sequence | sequence record 188648 | Addgene Assembled Sequence
CCCGGGTGCAAAGATGGATAAAGTTTTAAACAGAGAGGAATCTTTGCAGCTAATGGACCTTCTAGGTCTT
GAAAGGAGTGGGAATTGGCTCCGGTGCCCGTCAGTGGGCAGAGCGCACATCGCCCACAGTCCCCGAGAAG
TTGGGGGGAGGGGTCGGCAATTGATCCGGTGCCTAGAGAAGGTGGCGCGGGGTAAACTGGGAAAGTGATG
TCGTGTACTGGCTCCGCCTTTTTCCCGAGGGTGGGGGAGAACCGTATATAAGTGCAGTAGTCGCCGTGAA
CGTTCTTTTTCGCAACGGGTTTGCCGCCAGAACACAGGTAAGTGCCGTGTGTGGTTCCCGCGGGCCTGGC
CTCTTTACGGGTTATGGCCCTTGCGTGCCTTGAATTACTTCCACCTGGCTGCAGTACGTGATTCTTGATC
CCGAGCTTCGGGTTGGAAGTGGGTGGGAGAGTTCGAGGCCTTGCGCTTAAGGAGCCCCTTCGCCTCGTGC
TTGAGTTGAGGCCTGGCCTGGGCGCTGGGGCCGCCGCGTGCGAATCTGGTGGCACCTTCGCGCCTGTCTC
GCTGCTTTCGATAAGTCTCTAGCCATTTAAAATTTTTGATGACCTGCTGCGACGCTTTTTTTCTGGCAAG
ATAGTCTTGTAAATGCGGGCCAAGATCTGCACACTGGTATTTCGGTTTTTGGGGCCGCGGGCGGCGACGG
GGCCCGTGCGTCCCAGCGCACATGTTCGGCGAGGCGGGGCCTGCGAGCGCGGCCACCGAGAATCGGACGG
GGGTAGTCTCAAGCTGGCCGGCCTGCTCTGGTGCCTGGCCTCGCGCCGCCGTGTATCGCCCCGCCCTGGG
CGGCAAGGCTGGCCCGGTCGGCACCAGTTGCGTGAGCGGAAAGATGGCCGCTTCCCGGCCCTGCTGCAGG
GAGCTCAAAATGGAGGACGCGGCGCTCGGGAGAGCGGGCGGGTGAGTCACCCACACAAAGGAAAAGGGCC
TTTCCGTCCTCAGCCGTCGCTTCATGTGACTCCACGGAGTACCGGGCGCCGTCCAGGCACCTCGATTAGT
TCTCGAGCTTTTGGAGTACGTCGTCTTTAGGTTGGGGGGAGGGGTTTTATGCGATGGAGTTTCCCCACAC
TGAGTGGGTGGAGACTGAAGTTAGGCCAGCTTGGCACTTGATGTAATTCTCCTTGGAATTTGCCCTTTTT
GAGTTTGGATCTTGGTTCATTCTCAAGCCTCAGACAGTGGTTCAAAGTTTTTTTCTTCCATTTCAGGTGT
CGTGACGTACGGCCACCATGACCGAGTACAAGCCCACGGTGCGCCTCGCCACCCGCGACGACGTCCCCAG
GGCCGTACGCACCCTCGCCGCCGCGTTCGCCGACTACCCCGCCACGCGCCACACCGTCGATCCGGACCGC
CACATCGAGCGGGTCACCGAGCTGCAAGAACTCTTCCTCACGCGCGTCGGGCTCGACATCGGCAAGGTGT
GGGTCGCGGACGACGGCGCCGCCGTGGCGGTCTGGACCACGCCGGAGAGCGTCGAAGCGGGGGCGGTGTT
CGCCGAGATCGGCCCGCGCATGGCCGAGTTGAGCGGTTCCCGGCTGGCCGCGCAGCAACAGATGGAAGGC
CTCCTGGCGCCGCACCGGCCCAAGGAGCCCGCGTGGTTCCTGGCCACCGTCGGAGTCTCGCCCGACCACC
AGGGCAAGGGTCTGGGCAGCGCCGTCGTGCTCCCCGGAGTGGAGGCGGCCGAGCGCGCCGGGGTGCCCGC
CTTCCTGGAGACCTCCGCGCCCCGCAACCTCCCCTTCTACGAGCGGCTCGGCTTCACCGTCACCGCCGAC
GTCGAGGTGCCCGAAGGACCGCGCACCTGGTGCATGACCCGCAAGCCCGGTGCCTGAACGCGTTAAGTCG
ACAATCAACCTCTGGATTACAAAATTTGTGAAAGATTGACTGGTATTCTTAACTATGTTGCTCCTTTTAC
GCTATGTGGATACGCTGCTTTAATGCCTTTGTATCATGCTATTGCTTCCCGTATGGCTTTCATTTTCTCC
TCCTTGTATAAATCCTGGTTGCTGTCTCTTTATGAGGAGTTGTGGCCCGTTGTCAGGCAACGTGGCGTGG
TGTGCACTGTGTTTGCTGACGCAACCCCCACTGGTTGGGGCATTGCCACCACCTGTCAGCTCCTTTCCGG
GACTTTCGCTTTCCCCCTCCCTATTGCCACGGCGGAACTCATCGCCGCCTGCCTTGCCCGCTGCTGGACA
GGGGCTCGGCTGTTGGGCACTGACAATTCCGTGGTGTTGTCGGGGAAATCATCGTCCTTTCCTTGGCTGC
TCGCCTGTGTTGCCACCTGGATTCTGCGCGGGACGTCCTTCTGCTACGTCCCTTCGGCCCTCAATCCAGC
GGACCTTCCTTCCCGCGGCCTGCTGCCGGCTCTGCGGCCTCTTCCGCGTCTTCGCCTTCGCCCTCAGACG
AGTCGGATCTCCCTTTGGGCCGCCTCCCCGCGTCGACTTTAAGACCAATGACTTACAAGGCAGCTGTAGA
TCTTAGCCACTTTTTAAAAGAAAAGGGGGGACTGGAAGGGCTAATTCACTCCCAACGAAGACAAGATCTG
CTTTTTGCTTGTACTGGGTCTCTCTGGTTAGACCAGATCTGAGCCTGGGAGCTCTCTGGCTAACTAGGGA
ACCCACTGCTTAAGCCTCAATAAAGCTTGCCTTGAGTGCTTCAAGTAGTGTGTGCCCGTCTGTTGTGTGA
CTCTGGTAACTAGAGATCCCTCAGACCCTTTTAGTCAGTGTGGAAAATCTCTAGCAGTACGTATAGTAGT
TCATGTCATCTTATTATTCAGTATTTATAACTTGCAAAGAAATGAATATCAGAGAGTGAGAGGAACTTGT
TTATTGCAGCTTATAATGGTTACAAATAAAGCAATAGCATCACAAATTTCACAAATAAAGCATTTTTTTC
ACTGCATTCTAGTTGTGGTTTGTCCAAACTCATCAATGTATCTTATCATGTCTGGCTCTAGCTATCCCGC
CCCTAACTCCGCCCATCCCGCCCCTAACTCCGCCCAGTTCCGCCCATTCTCCGCCCCATGGCTGACTAAT
TTTTTTTATTTATGCAGAGGCCGAGGCCGCCTCGGCCTCTGAGCTATTCCAGAAGTAGTGAGGAGGCTTT
TTTGGAGGCCTAGGGACGTACCCAATTCGCCCTATAGTGAGTCGTATTACGCGCGCTCACTGGCCGTCGT
TTTACAACGTCGTGACTGGGAAAACCCTGGCGTTACCCAACTTAATCGCCTTGCAGCACATCCCCCTTTC
GCCAGCTGGCGTAATAGCGAAGAGGCCCGCACCGATCGCCCTTCCCAACAGTTGCGCAGCCTGAATGGCG
AATGGG
[124 nt withheld, positions 3367-3490]
C
[91 nt withheld, positions 3492-3582]
A
[49 nt withheld, positions 3584-3632]
CCTTTGACGTTGGAGTCCACGTTCTTT
[37 nt withheld, positions 3660-3696]
ACCCTATCTCGGTCTATTCTTTTGATTTATAAGGGATTTTGCCGATTTCGGCCTATTGGTTAAAAAATGA
GCTGATTTAACAAAAATTTAACGCGAATTTTAACAAAATATTAACGCTTACAATTTAGGTGGCACTTTTC
GGGGAAATGTGCGCGGAACCCCTATTTGTTTATTTTTCTAAATACATTCAAATATGTATCCGCTCATGAG
ACAATAACCCTGATAAATGCTTCAATAATATTGAAAAAGGAAGAGTATGAGTATTCAACATTTCCGTGTC
GCCCTTATTCCCTTTTTTGCGGCATTTTGCCTTCCTGTTTTTGCTCACCCAGAAACGCTGGTGAAAGTAA
AAGATGCTGAAGATCAGTTGGGTGCACGAGTGGGTTACATCGAACTGGATCTCAACAGCGGTAAGATCCT
TGAGAGTTTTCGCCCCGAAGAACGTTTTCCAATGATGAGCACTTTTAAAGTTCTGCTATGTGGCGCGGTA
TTATCCCGTATTGACGCCGGGCAAGAGCAACTCGGTCGCCGCATACACTATTCTCAGAATGACTTGGTTG
AGTACTCACCAGTCACAGAAAAGCATCTTACGGATGGCATGACAGTAAGAGAATTATGCAGTGCTGCCAT
AACCATGAGTGATAACACTGCGGCCAACTTACTTCTGACAACGATCGGAGGACCGAAGGAGCTAACCGCT
TTTTTGCACAACATGGGGGATCATGTAACTCGCCTTGATCGTTGGGAACCGGAGCTGAATGAAGCCATAC
CAAACGACGAGCGTGACACCACGATGCCTGTAGCAATGGCAACAACGTTGCGCAAACTATTAACTGGCGA
ACTACTTACTCTAGCTTCCCGGCAACAATTAATAGACTGGATGGAGGCGGATAAAGTTGCAGGACCACTT
CTGCGCTCGGCCCTTCCGGCTGGCTGGTTTATTGCTGATAAATCTGGAGCCGGTGAGCGTGGGTCTCGCG
GTATCATTGCAGCACTGGGGCCAGATGGTAAGCCCTCCCGTATCGTAGTTATCTACACGACGGGGAGTCA
GGCAACTATGGATGAACGAAATAGACAGATCGCTGAGATAGGTGCCTCACTGATTAAGCATTGGTAACTG
TCAGACCAAGTTTACTCATATATACTTTAGATTGATTTAAAACTTCATTTTTAATTTAAAAGGATCTAGG
TGAAGATCCTTTTTGATAATCTCATGACCAAAATCCCTTAACGTGAGTTTTCGTTCCACTGAGCGTCAGA
CCCCGTAGAAAAGATCAAAGGATCTTCTTGAGATCCTTTTTTTCTGCGCGTAATCTGCTGCTTGCAAACA
AAAAAACCACCGCTACCAGCGGTGGTTTGTTTGCCGGATCAAGAGCTACCAACTCTTTTTCCGAAGGTAA
CTGGCTTCAGCAGAGCGCAGATACCAAATACTGTTCTTCTAGTGTAGCCGTAGTTAGGCCACCACTTCAA
GAACTCTGTAGCACCGCCTACATACCTCGCTCTGCTAATCCTGTTACCAGTGGCTGCTGCCAGTGGCGAT
AAGTCGTGTCTTACCGGGTTGGACTCAAGACGATAGTTACCGGATAAGGCGCAGCGGTCGGGCTGAACGG
GGGGTTCGTGCACACAGCCCAGCTTGGAGCGAACGACCTACACCGAACTGAGATACCTACAGCGTGAGCT
ATGAGAAAGCGCCACGCTTCCCGAAGGGAGAAAGGCGGACAGGTATCCGGTAAGCGGCAGGGTCGGAACA
GGAGAGCGCACGAGGGAGCTTCCAGGGGGAAACGCCTGGTATCTTTATAGTCCTGTCGGGTTTCGCCACC
TCTGACTTGAGCGTCGATTTTTGTGATGCTCGTCAGGGGGGCGGAGCCTATGGAAAAACGCCAGCAACGC
GGCCTTTTTACGGTTCCTGGCCTTTTGCTGGCCTTTTGCTCACATGTTCTTTCCTGCGTTATCCCCTGAT
TCTGTGGATAACCGTATTACCGCCTTTGAGTGAGCTGATACCGCTCGCCGCAGCCGAACGACCGAGCGCA
GCGAGTCAGTGAGCGAGGAAGCGGAAGAGCGCCCAATACGCAAACCGCCTCTCCCCGCGCGTTGGCCGAT
TCATTAATGCAGCTGGCACGACAGGTTTCCCGACTGGAAAGCGGGCAGTGAGCGCAACGCAATTAATGTG
AGTTAGCTCACTCATTAGGCACCCCAGGCTTTACACTTTATGCTTCCGGCTCGTATGTTGTGTGGAATTG
TGAGCGGATAACAATTTCACACAGGAAACAGCTATGACCATGATTACGCCAAGCGCGCAATTAACCCTCA
CTAAAGGGAACAAAAGCTGGAGCTGCAAGCTTAATGTAGTCTTATGCAATACTCTTGTAGTCTTGCAACA
TGGTAACGATGAGTTAGCAACATGCCTTACAAGGAGAGAAAAAGCACCGTGCATGCCGATTGGTGGAAGT
AAGGTGGTACGATCGTGCCTTATTAGGAAGGCAACAGACGGGTCTGACATGGATTGGACGAACCACTGAA
TTGCCGCATTGCAGAGATATTGTATTTAAGTGCCTAGCTCGATACATAAACGGGTCTCTCTGGTTAGACC
AGATCTGAGCCTGGGAGCTCTCTGGCTAACTAGGGAACCCACTGCTTAAGCCTCAATAAAGCTTGCCTTG
AGTGCTTCAAGTAGTGTGTGCCCGTCTGTTGTGTGACTCTGGTAACTAGAGATCCCTCAGACCCTTTTAG
TCAGTGTGGAAAATCTCTAGCAGTGGCGCCCGAACAGGGACTTGAAAGCGAAAGGGAAACCAGAGGAGCT
CTCTCGACGCAGGACTCGGCTTGCTGAAGCGCGCACGGCAAGAGGCGAGGGGCGGCGACTGGTGAGTACG
CCAAAAATTTTGACTAGCGGAGGCTAGAAGGAGAGAGATGGGTGCGAGAGCGTCAGTATTAAGCGGGGGA
GAATTAGATCGCGATGGGAAAAAATTCGGTTAAGGCCAGGGGGAAAGAAAAAATATAAATTAAAACATAT
AGTATGGGCAAGCAGGGAGCTAGAACGATTCGCAGTTAATCCTGGCCTGTTAGAAACATCAGAAGGCTGT
AGACAAATACTGGGACAGCTACAACCATCCCTTCAGACAGGATCAGAAGAACTTAGATCATTATATAATA
CAGTAGCAACCCTCTATTGTGTGCATCAAAGGATAGAGATAAAAGACACCAAGGAAGCTTTAGACAAGAT
AGAGGAAGAGCAAAACAAAAGTAAGACCACCGCACAGCAAGCGGCCGCTGATCTTCAGACCTGGAGGAGG
AGATATGAGGGACAATTGGAGAAGTGAATTATATAAATATAAAGTAGTAAAAATTGAACCATTAGGAGTA
GCACCCACCAAGGCAAAGAGAAGAGTGGTGCAGAGAGAAAAAAGAGCAGTGGGAATAGGAGCTTTGTTCC
TTGGGTTCTTGGGAGCAGCAGGAAGCACTATGGGCGCAGCGTCAATGACGCTGACGGTACAGGCCAGACA
ATTATTGTCTGGTATAGTGCAGCAGCAGAACAATTTGCTGAGGGCTATTGAGGCGCAACAGCATCTGTTG
CAACTCACAGTCTGGGGCATCAAGCAGCTCCAGGCAAGAATCCTGGCTGTGGAAAGATACCTAAAGGATC
AACAGCTCCTGGGGATTTGGGGTTGCTCTGGAAAACTCATTTGCACCACTGCTGTGCCTTGGAATGCTAG
TTGGAGTAATAAATCTCTGGAACAGATTTGGAATCACACGACCTGGATGGAGTGGGACAGAGAAATTAAC
AATTACACAAGCTTAATACACTCCTTAATTGAAGAATCGCAAAACCAGCAAGAAAAGAATGAACAAGAAT
TATTGGAATTAGATAAATGGGCAAGTTTGTGGAATTGGTTTAACATAACAAATTGGCTGTGGTATATAAA
ATTATTCATAATGATAGTAGGAGGCTTGGTAGGTTTAAGAATAGTTTTTGCTGTACTTTCTATAGTGAAT
AGAGTTAGGCAGGGATATTCACCATTATCGTTTCAGACCCACCTCCCAACCCCGAGGGGACCCAGAGAGG
GCCTATTTCCCATGATTCCTTCATATTTGCATATACGATACAAGGCTGTTAGAGAGATAATTAGAATTAA
TTTGACTGTAAACACAAAGATATTAGTACAAAATACGTGACGTAGAAAGTAATAATTTCTTGGGTAGTTT
GCAGTTTTAAAATTATGTTTTAAAATGGACTATCATATGCTTACCGTAACTTGAAAGTATTTCGATTTCT
TGGCTTTATATATCTTGTGGAAAGGACGAAACACCGGCTGACAGAGATACGCGCCGGTTTTAGAGCTAGA
AATAGCAAGTTAAAATAAGGCTAGTCCGTTATCAACTTGAAAAAGTGGCACCGAGTCGGTGCTTTTTTAA
GCTTGGCGTAACTAGATCTTGAGACAAATGGCAGTATTCATCCACAATTTTAAAAGAAAAGGGGGGATTG
GGGGGTACAGTGCAGGGGAAAGAATAGTAGACATAATAGCAACAGACATACAAACTAAAGAATTACAAAA
ACAAATTACAAAAATTCAAAATTTTCGGGTTTATTACAGGGACAGCAGAGATCCACTTTGGCGCCGGCTC
GAGGGGG
Features (pLannotate 1.2.2; 29 found; start..end, strand, type, name):
     14..80      +  CDS            small t antigen (fragment): SV40 (simian virus 40) small t antigen
    106..317     +  promoter       EF-1α core promoter: core promoter for human elongation factor EF-1α
    318..1256    +  intron         EF-1α intron A: intron upstream of the start codon of human EF-1α
   1278..1877    +  CDS            PuroR (fragment): puromycin N-acetyltransferase; pac from Streptomyces; confers resistance to puromycin
   1893..2481    +  misc_feature   WPRE: woodchuck hepatitis virus posttranscriptional regulatory element
   2532..2551    +  misc_feature   cPPT/CTS (fragment): central polypurine tract and central termination sequence of HIV-1
   2553..2786    +  LTR            3' LTR (ΔU3): self-inactivating 3' long terminal repeat (LTR) from HIV-1
   2864..2985    +  polyA_signal   SV40 poly(A) signal: SV40 polyadenylation signal
   3025..3160    +  rep_origin     SV40 ori: SV40 origin of replication
   3181..3199    -  promoter       T7 promoter: promoter for bacteriophage T7 RNA polymerase
   3207..3362    +  CDS            lacZα (fragment): LacZα fragment of β-galactosidase; lacZ fragment
   3367..3795    +  rep_origin     f1 ori (sequence partly withheld): f1 bacteriophage origin of replication; arrow indicates direction of (+) strand synthesis
   3848..3952    +  promoter       AmpR promoter: bla
   3953..4813    +  CDS            AmpR: β-lactamase; bla; confers resistance to ampicillin, carbenicillin, and related antibiotics
   4984..5572    +  rep_origin     ori: high-copy-number ColE1/pMB1/pBR322/pUC origin of replication
   5755..5847    +  CDS            lacI (fragment): lac repressor; lacI; The lac repressor binds to the lac operator to inhibit transcription in E. coli. This inhibition can be relieved by adding lactose or isopropyl-β-D-thiogalactopyranoside (IPTG).
   5860..5881    +  protein_bind   CAP binding site: CAP binding activates transcription in the presence of cAMP. E. coli catabolite activator protein
   5896..5926    +  promoter       lac promoter: promoter for the E. coli lac operon
   5934..5950    +  protein_bind   lac operator: The lac repressor binds to the lac operator to inhibit transcription in E. coli. This inhibition can be relieved by adding lactose or isopropyl-β-D-thiogalactopyranoside (IPTG). lac repressor encoded by lacI
   5995..6013    +  promoter       T3 promoter: promoter for bacteriophage T3 RNA polymerase
   6041..6267    +  promoter       RSV promoter: Rous sarcoma virus enhancer/promoter
   6268..6448    +  LTR            5' LTR (truncated): truncated 5' long terminal repeat (LTR) from HIV-1
   6495..6620    +  misc_feature   HIV-1 Ψ: packaging signal of human immunodeficiency virus type 1
   6604..6967    +  CDS            HIV-1 gag (fragment): gag protein from human immunodeficiency virus 1; gag
   7113..7346    +  misc_feature   RRE: The Rev response element (RRE) of HIV-1 allows for Rev-dependent mRNA export from the nucleus to the cytoplasm.
   7723..7749    +  CDS            Rev (fragment): human immunodeficiency virus 1 (HIV-1) Rev protein; rev; enhances nuclear export of unspliced and incompletely spliced viral mRNAs
   7753..7993    +  promoter       U6 promoter: RNA polymerase III promoter for human U6 snRNA
   8023..8098    +  misc_RNA       gRNA scaffold: guide RNA scaffold for the Streptococcus pyogenes CRISPR/Cas9 system
   8154..8271    +  misc_feature   cPPT/CTS: central polypurine tract and central termination sequence of HIV-1
