[The description below was written by a language model from this plasmid's Addgene catalogue record and pLannotate feature annotations shown in this document.]
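Description:
STK17A gRNA (BRDN0001149480) is a third-generation lentiviral CRISPR guide plasmid built on the lentiGuide-Puro backbone, carrying a single guide RNA directed against human STK17A (also known as DRAK1), designed against the reference transcript for that gene. It is one member of a human kinome-targeting guide collection. In bacteria it is maintained through a high-copy ColE1/pUC-type origin with ampicillin selection via β-lactamase. The backbone also retains an f1 origin, an SV40 origin and poly(A) signal, and remnants of lac, T7 and T3 promoter elements.

The viral portion of the 8.3 kb plasmid begins with an RSV promoter fused to a truncated HIV-1 5' LTR, which drives Tat-independent transcription of the genomic RNA in packaging cells. This is followed by the Ψ packaging signal with a partial gag sequence, and the Rev response element for nuclear export of the unspliced RNA. It ends with a ΔU3 self-inactivating 3' LTR. Between the LTRs are two expression units. A human U6 RNA polymerase III promoter transcribes the STK17A spacer joined to the Streptococcus pyogenes Cas9 guide scaffold. After a cPPT/CTS element that aids nuclear import of the provirus, an EF-1α core promoter with its intron A drives puromycin N-acetyltransferase for selecting transduced mammalian cells. A WPRE downstream enhances transcript stability and expression.

The plasmid does not encode Cas9. It is meant to be used alongside a separate Cas9 lentivirus or in cells already expressing Cas9, where the guide directs cleavage at STK17A for gene knockout studies.
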