Addgene plasmid #77916: STK17A gRNA (BRDN0001149480)
Purpose: 3rd generation lentiviral gRNA plasmid targeting human STK17A
Depositing lab: John Doench & David Root. Depositing organization: Broad Institute. Publication: Optimized sgRNA design to maximize activity and minimize off-target effects of CRISPR-Cas9. Doench JG, Fusi N, Sullender M, Hegde M, Vaimberg EW, Donovan KF, Smith I, Tothova Z, Wilen C, Orchard R, Virgin HW, Listgarten J, Root DE. Nat Biotechnol. 2016 Jan 18. doi: 10.1038/nbt.3437. PubMed 26780180.
Backbone
  Vector backbone: lentiGuide-Puro
  Backbone manufacturer: Zhang Lab (Addgene plasmid # 52963)
  Vector type: Mammalian Expression, Lentiviral, CRISPR
  Selectable markers: Puromycin
Growth in bacteria
  Bacterial resistance: Ampicillin, 100 μg/mL
  Growth temperature: 37°C
  Growth strain: DH5alpha
  Copy number: High Copy
Gene/Insert
  Gene/Insert name: STK17A (alt names: STK17A; NM_004760.2)
  gRNA/shRNA sequence: GCTGACAGAGATACGCGCCG
  Species: H. sapiens (human)
  Entrez Gene: STK17A (a.k.a. DRAK1)
  Promoter: hU6
  Cloning method: Unknown
  Sequencing primers: 5′ U6-F; 3′ pS2-R
Terms and licenses: Academic/Nonprofit Terms; Industry Terms: Not Available to Industry
Depositor comments: The gRNA was designed to target the following Genbank reference sequence(s): NM_004760.2. Note that this plasmid does NOT contain Cas9. It should be used in conjunction with lentiCas9-Blast (Addgene #52962) or otherwise with cell lines already expressing Cas9. Browse the full kinome gRNA library at http://www.addgene.org/pooled-library/broadgpp-human-kinome/ or visit http://www.broadinstitute.org/rnai/public/ for detailed protocols and information.
How to cite: STK17A gRNA (BRDN0001149480) was a gift from John Doench & David Root (Addgene plasmid # 77916 ; http://n2t.net/addgene:77916 ; RRID:Addgene_77916)
