>Addgene plasmid #77916 | STK17A gRNA (BRDN0001149480) | depositor partial sequence | sequence record 145376 | Target Sequence
GCTGACAGAGATACGCGCCG
