>Addgene plasmid #77916 | STK17A gRNA (BRDN0001149480) | addgene partial sequence | sequence record 188647 | hU6-F
TACGTGACGTAGAAAGTAATAATTTCTTGGGTAGTTTGCAGTTTTAAAATTATGTTTTAAAATGGACTAT
CATATGCTTACCGTAACTTGAAAGTATTTCGATTTCTTGGCTTTATATATCTTGTGGAAAGGACGAAACA
CCGGCTGACAGAGATACGCGCCGGTTTTAGAGCTAGAAATAGCAAGTTAAAATAAGGCTAGTCCGTTATC
AACTTGAAAAAGTGGCACCGAGTCGGTGCTTTTTTAAGCTTGGCGTAACTAGATCTTGAGACAAATGGCA
GTATTCATCCACAATTTTAAAAGAAAAGGGGGGATTGGGGGGTACAGTGCAGGGGAAAGAATAGTAGACA
TAATAGCAACAGACATACAAACTAAAGAATTACAAAAACAAATTACAAAAATTCAAAATTTTCGGGTTTA
TTACAGGGACAGCAGAGATCCACTTTGGCGCCGGCTCGAGGGGGCCCGGGTGCAAAGATGGATAAAGTTT
TAAACAGAGAGGAATCTTTGCAGCTAATGGACCTTCTAGGTCTTGAAAGGAGTGGGAATTGGCTCCGGTG
CCCGTCAGTG
